>Addgene plasmid #197141 | pRS140 | addgene full sequence | sequence record 392024 | Addgene NGS Result
AACTGATCTTCAGCATCTTTTACTTTCACCAGCGTTTCTGGGTGAGCAAAAACAGGAAGGCAAAATGCCG
CAAAAAAGGGAATAAGGGCGACACGGAAATGTTGAATACTCATACTCTTCCTTTTTCAATATTATTGAAG
CATTTATCAGGGTTATTGTCTCATGAGCGGATACATATTTGAATGTATTTAGAAAAATAAACAAATAGGG
GTTCCGCGCACATTTCCCCGAAAAGTGCCACCTGACGTCGACGGATCGGGAGATCAACTTGTTTATTGCA
GCTTATAATGGTTACAAATAAAGCAATAGCATCACAAATTTCACAAATAAAGCATTTTTTTCACTGCATT
CTAGTTGTGGTTTGTCCAAACTCATCAATGTATCTTATCATGTCTGGATCAACTGGATAACTCAAGCTAA
CCAAAATCATCCCAAACTTCCCACCCCATACCCTATTACCACTGCCAATTACCTGTGGTTTCATTTACTC
TAAACCTGTGATTCCTCTGAATTATTTTCATTTTAAAGAAATTGTATTTGTTAAATATGTACTACAAACT
TAGTAGTTGGAAGGGCTAATTCACTCCCAAAGAAGACAAGATATCCTTGATCTGTGGATCTACCACACAC
AAGGCTACTTCCCTGATTAGCAGAACTACACACCAGGGCCAGGGGTCAGATATCCACTGACCTTTGGATG
GTGCTACAAGCTAGTACCAGTTGAGCCAGATAAGGTAGAAGAGGCCAATAAAGGAGAGAACACCAGCTTG
TTACACCCTGTGAGCCTGCATGGGATGGATGACCCGGAGAGAGAAGTGTTAGAGTGGAGGTTTGACAGCC
GCCTAGCATTTCATCACGTGGCCCGAGAGCTGCATCCGGAGTACTTCAAGAACTGCTGATATCGAGCTTG
CTACAAGGGACTTTCCGCTGGGGACTTTCCAGGGAGGCGTGGCCTGGGCGGGACTGGGGAGTGGCGAGCC
CTCAGATCCTGCATATAAGCAGCTGCTTTTTGCCTGTACTGGGTCTCTCTGGTTAGACCAGATCTGAGCC
TGGGAGCTCTCTGGCTAACTAGGGAACCCACTGCTTAAGCCTCAATAAAGCTTGCCTTGAGTGCTTCAAG
TAGTGTGTGCCCGTCTGTTGTGTGACTCTGGTAACTAGAGATCCCTCAGACCCTTTTAGTCAGTGTGGAA
AATCTCTAGCAGTGGCGCCCGAACAGGGACTTGAAAGCGAAAGGGAAACCAGAGGAGCTCTCTCGACGCA
GGACTCGGCTTGCTGAAGCGCGCACGGCAAGAGGCGAGGGGCGGCGACTGGTGAGTACGCCAAAAATTTT
GACTAGCGGAGGCTAGAAGGAGAGAGATGGGTGCGAGAGCGTCAGTATTAAGCGGGGGAGAATTAGATCG
CGATGGGAAAAAATTCGGTTAAGGCCAGGGGGAAAGAAAAAATATAAATTAAAACATATAGTATGGGCAA
GCAGGGAGCTAGAACGATTCGCAGTTAATCCTGGCCTGTTAGAAACATCAGAAGGCTGTAGACAAATACT
GGGACAGCTACAACCATCCCTTCAGACAGGATCAGAAGAACTTAGATCATTATATAATACAGTAGCAACC
CTCTATTGTGTGCATCAAAGGATAGAGATAAAAGACACCAAGGAAGCTTTAGACAAGATAGAGGAAGAGC
AAAACAAAAGTAAGACCACCGCACAGCAAGCGGCCGGCCGCTGATCTTCAGACCTGGAGGAGGAGATATG
AGGGACAATTGGAGAAGTGAATTATATAAATATAAAGTAGTAAAAATTGAACCATTAGGAGTAGCACCCA
CCAAGGCAAAGAGAAGAGTGGTGCAGAGAGAAAAAAGAGCAGTGGGAATAGGAGCTTTGTTCCTTGGGTT
CTTGGGAGCAGCAGGAAGCACTATGGGCGCAGCGTCAATGACGCTGACGGTACAGGCCAGACAATTATTG
TCTGGTATAGTGCAGCAGCAGAACAATTTGCTGAGGGCTATTGAGGCGCAACAGCATCTGTTGCAACTCA
CAGTCTGGGGCATCAAGCAGCTCCAGGCAAGAATCCTGGCTGTGGAAAGATACCTAAAGGATCAACAGCT
CCTGGGGATTTGGGGTTGCTCTGGAAAACTCATTTGCACCACTGCTGTGCCTTGGAATGCTAGTTGGAGT
AATAAATCTCTGGAACAGATTTGGAATCACACGACCTGGATGGAGTGGGACAGAGAAATTAACAATTACA
CAAGCTTAATACACTCCTTAATTGAAGAATCGCAAAACCAGCAAGAAAAGAATGAACAAGAATTATTGGA
ATTAGATAAATGGGCAAGTTTGTGGAATTGGTTTAACATAACAAATTGGCTGTGGTATATAAAATTATTC
ATAATGATAGTAGGAGGCTTGGTAGGTTTAAGAATAGTTTTTGCTGTACTTTCTATAGTGAATAGAGTTA
GGCAGGGATATTCACCATTATCGTTTCAGACCCACCTCCCAACCCCGAGGGGACCCGACAGGCCCGAAGG
AATAGAAGAAGAAGGTGGAGAGAGAGACAGAGACAGATCCATTCGATTAGTGAACGGATCTCGACGGTAT
CGCCTTTAAAAGAAAAGGGGGGATTGGGGGGTACAGTGCAGGGGAAAGAATAGTAGACATAATAGCAACA
GACATACAAACTAAAGAATTACAAAAACAAATTACAAAAATTCAAAATTTTCGGGTTTATTACAGGGACA
GCAGAGATCCAGTTTATCGATGGAGTTCCGCGTTACATAACTTACGGTAAATGGCCCGCCTGGCTGACCG
CCCAACGACCCCCGCCCATTGACGTCAATAATGACGTATGTTCCCATAGTAACGCCAATAGGGACTTTCC
ATTGACGTCAATGGGTGGAGTATTTACGGTAAACTGCCCACTTGGCAGTACATCAAGTGTATCATATGCC
AAGTACGCCCCCTATTGACGTCAATGACGGTAAATGGCCCGCCTGGCATTATGCCCAGTACATGACCTTA
TGGGACTTTCCTACTTGGCAGTACATCTACGTATTAGTCATCGCTATTACCATGGTGATGCGGTTTTGGC
AGTACATCAATGGGCGTGGATAGCGGTTTGACTCACGGGGATTTCCAAGTCTCCACCCCATTGACGTCAA
TGGGAGTTTGTTTTGGCACCAAAATCAACGGGACTTTCCAAAATGTCGTAACAACTCCGCCCCATTGACG
CAAATGGGCGGTAGGCGTGTACGGTGGGAGGTCTATATAAGCAGAGCTCGTTTAGTGAACCGTCAGATCG
CCTGGAGACGCCATCCACGCTGTTTTGACCTCCATAGAAGACACCGACTCTACTAGAGGATCTATTTCCG
GTGAATTCCCGAGCGTGTCAGGGTGACCGTGGTGAGCAAGGGCGAGGAGCTGTTCACCGGGGTGGTGCCC
ATCCTGGTCGAGCTGGACGGCGACGTAAACGGCCACAAGTTCAGCGTGTCCGGCGAGGGCGAGGGCGATG
CCACCTACGGCAAGCTGACCCTGAAGTTCATCTGCACCACCGGCAAGCTGCCCGTGCCCTGGCCCACCCT
CGTGACCACCCTGACCTACGGCGTGCAGTGCTTCAGCCGCTACCCCGACCACATGAAGCAGCACGACTTC
TTCAAGTCCGCCATGCCCGAAGGCTACGTCCAGGAGCGCACCATCTTCTTCAAGGACGACGGCAACTACA
AGACCCGCGCCGAGGTGAAGTTCGAGGGCGACACCCTGGTGAACCGCATCGAGCTGAAGGGCATCGACTT
CAAGGAGGACGGCAACATCCTGGGGCACAAGCTGGAGTACAACTACAACAGCCACAACGTCTATATCATG
GCCGACAAGCAGAAGAACGGCATCAAGGTGAACTTCAAGATCCGCCACAACATCGAGGACGGCAGCGTGC
AGCTCGCCGACCACTACCAGCAGAACACCCCCATCGGCGACGGCCCCGTGCTGCTGCCCGACAACCACTA
CCTGAGCACCCAGTCCGCCCTGAGCAAAGACCCCAACGAGAAGCGCGATCACATGGTCCTGCTGGAGTTC
GTGACCGCCGCCGGGATCACTCTCGGCATGGACGAGCTGTACAAGTAAAGAGCGTAAAGGACAAAACCCA
CCACGGAGTCTAGAGTATTACCATGGTCAAAAAAAAAAAAAAAAAAAAAAAAAAAAAAGGATCCAATTCT
ACCGGGTAGGGGAGGCGCTTTTCCCAAGGCAGTCTGGAGCATGCGCTTTAGCAGCCCCGCTGGGCACTTG
GCGCTACACAAGTGGCCTCTGGCCTCGCACACATTCCACATCCACCGGTAGGCGCCAACCGGCTCCGTTC
TTTGGTGGCCCCTTCGCGCCACCTTCTACTCCTCCCCTAGTCAGGAAGTTCCCCCCCGCCCCGCAGCTCG
CGTCGTGCAGGACGTGACAAATGGAAGTAGCACGTCTCACTAGTCTCGTGCAGATGGACAGCACCGCTGA
GCAATGGAAGCGGGTAGGCCTTTGGGGCAGCGGCCAATAGCAGCTTTGCTCCTTCGCTTTCTGGGCTCAG
AGGCTGGGAAGGGGTGGGTCCGGGGGCGGGCTCAGGGGCGGGCTCAGGGGCGGGGCGGGCGCCCGAAGGT
CCTCCGGAGGCCCGGCATTCTGCACGCTTCAAAAGCGCACGTCTGCCGCGCTGTTCTCCTCTTCCTCATC
TCCGGGCCTTTCGACCTGCAGTTAACGCCGCCATGACCGAGTACAAGCCCACGGTGCGCCTCGCCACCCG
CGACGACGTCCCCCGGGCCGTACGCACCCTCGCCGCCGCGTTCGCCGACTACCCCGCCACGCGCCACACC
GTCGACCCGGACCGCCACATCGAGCGGGTCACCGAGCTGCAAGAACTCTTCCTCACGCGCGTCGGGCTCG
ACATCGGCAAGGTGTGGGTCGCGGACGACGGCGCCGCGGTGGCGGTCTGGACCACGCCGGAGAGCGTCGA
AGCGGGGGCGGTGTTCGCCGAGATCGGCCCGCGCATGGCCGAGTTGAGCGGTTCCCGGCTGGCCGCGCAG
CAACAGATGGAAGGCCTCCTGGCGCCGCACCGGCCCAAGGAGCCCGCGTGGTTCCTGGCCACCGTCGGCG
TCTCGCCCGACCACCAGGGCAAGGGTCTGGGCAGCGCCGTCGTGCTCCCCGGAGTGGAGGCGGCCGAGCG
CGCCGGGGTGCCCGCCTTCCTGGAGACCTCCGCGCCCCGCAACCTCCCCTTCTACGAGCGGCTCGGCTTC
ACCGTCACCGCCGACGTCGAGGTGCCCGAAGGACCGCGCACCTGGTGCATGACCCGCAAGCCCGGTGCCT
AGACGCGTCTGGAACAATCAACCTCTGGATTACAAAATTTGTGAAAGATTGACTGGTATTCTTAACTATG
TTGCTCCTTTTACGCTATGTGGATACGCTGCTTTAATGCCTTTGTATCATGCTATTGCTTCCCGTATGGC
TTTCATTTTCTCCTCCTTGTATAAATCCTGGTTGCTGTCTCTTTATGAGGAGTTGTGGCCCGTTGTCAGG
CAACGTGGCGTGGTGTGCACTGTGTTTGCTGACGCAACCCCCACTGGTTGGGGCATTGCCACCACCTGTC
AGCTCCTTTCCGGGACTTTCGCTTTCCCCCTCCCTATTGCCACGGCGGAACTCATCGCCGCCTGCCTTGC
CCGCTGCTGGACAGGGGCTCGGCTGTTGGGCACTGACAATTCCGTGGTGTTGTCGGGGAAGCTGACGTCC
TTTCCATGGCTGCTCGCCTGTGTTGCCACCTGGATTCTGCGCGGGACGTCCTTCTGCTACGTCCCTTCGG
CCCTCAATCCAGCGGACCTTCCTTCCCGCGGCCTGCTGCCGGCTCTGCGGCCTCTTCCGCGTCTTCGCCT
TCGCCCTCAGACGAGTCGGATCTCCCTTTGGGCCGCCTCCCCGCCTGGAATTAATTCTGCAGTCGAGACC
TAGAAAAACATGGAGCAATCACAAGTAGCAATACAGCAGCTACCAATGCTGATTGTGCCTGGCTAGAAGC
ACAAGAGGAGGAGGAGGTGGGTTTTCCAGTCACACCTCAGGTACCTTTAAGACCAATGACTTACAAGGCA
GCTGTAGATCTTAGCCACTTTTTAAAAGAAAAGAGGGGACTGGAAGGGCTAATTCACTCCCAACGAAGAC
AAGATCTGCTTTTTGCTTGTACTGGGTCTCTCTGGTTAGACCAGATCTGAGCCTGGGAGCTCTCTGGCTA
ACTAGGGAACCCACTGCTTAAGCCTCAATAAAGCTTGCCTTGAGTGCTTCAAGTAGTGTGTGCCCGTCTG
TTGTGTGACTCTGGTAACTAGAGATCCCTCAGACCCTTTTAGTCAGTGTGGAAAATCTCTAGCAGTAGTA
GTTCATGTCATCTTATTATTCAGTATTTATAACTTGCAAAGAAATGAATATCAGAGAGTGAGAGGCCTTG
ACATTGCTAGCGTTTTACCGTCGACCTCTAGCTAGAGCTTGGCGTAATCATGGTCATAGCTGTTTCCTGT
GTGAAATTGTTATCCGCTCACAATTCCACACAACATACGAGCCGGAAGCATAAAGTGTAAAGCCTGGGGT
GCCTAATGAGTGAGCTAACTCACATTAATTGCGTTGCGCTCACTGCCCGCTTTCCAGTCGGGAAACCTGT
CGTGCCAGCTGCATTAATGAATCGGCCAACGCGCGGGGAGAGGCGGTTTGCGTATTGGGCGCTCTTCCGC
TTCCTCGCTCACTGACTCGCTGCGCTCGGTCGTTCGGCTGCGGCGAGCGGTATCAGCTCACTCAAAGGCG
GTAATACGGTTATCCACAGAATCAGGGGATAACGCAGGAAAGAACATGTGAGCAAAAGGCCAGCAAAAGG
CCAGGAACCGTAAAAAGGCCGCGTTGCTGGCGTTTTTCCATAGGCTCCGCCCCCCTGACGAGCATCACAA
AAATCGACGCTCAAGTCAGAGGTGGCGAAACCCGACAGGACTATAAAGATACCAGGCGTTTCCCCCTGGA
AGCTCCCTCGTGCGCTCTCCTGTTCCGACCCTGCCGCTTACCGGATACCTGTCCGCCTTTCTCCCTTCGG
GAAGCGTGGCGCTTTCTCATAGCTCACGCTGTAGGTATCTCAGTTCGGTGTAGGTCGTTCGCTCCAAGCT
GGGCTGTGTGCACGAACCCCCCGTTCAGCCCGACCGCTGCGCCTTATCCGGTAACTATCGTCTTGAGTCC
AACCCGGTAAGACACGACTTATCGCCACTGGCAGCAGCCACTGGTAACAGGATTAGCAGAGCGAGGTATG
TAGGCGGTGCTACAGAGTTCTTGAAGTGGTGGCCTAACTACGGCTACACTAGAAGAACAGTATTTGGTAT
CTGCGCTCTGCTGAAGCCAGTTACCTTCGGAAAAAGAGTTGGTAGCTCTTGATCCGGCAAACAAACCACC
GCTGGTAGCGGTGGTTTTTTTGTTTGCAAGCAGCAGATTACGCGCAGAAAAAAAGGATCTCAAGAAGATC
CTTTGATCTTTTCTACGGGGTCTGACGCTCAGTGGAACGAAAACTCACGTTAAGGGATTTTGGTCATGAG
ATTATCAAAAAGGATCTTCACCTAGATCCTTTTAAATTAAAAATGAAGTTTTAAATCAATCTAAAGTACT
GAGAGATCCCCTCATAATTTCCCCAAAGCGTAACCATGTGTGAATAAATTTTGAGCTAGTAGGGTTGCAG
CCACGAGTAAGTCTTCCCTTGTTATTGTGTAGCCAGAATGCCGCAAAACTTCCATGCCTAAGCGAACTGT
TGAGAGTACGTTTCGATTTCTGACTGTGTTAGCCTGGAAGTGCTTGTCCCAACCTTGTTTCTGAGCATGA
ACGCCCGCAAGCCAACATGTTAGTTGAAGCATCAGGGCGATTAGCAGCATGATATCAAAACGCTCTGAGC
TGCTCGTTCGGCTATGGCGTAGGCCTAGTCCGTAGGCAGGACTTTTCAAGTCTCGGAAGGTTTCTTCAAT
CTGCATTCGCTTCGAATAGATATTAACAAGTTGTTTGGGTGTTCGAATTTCAACAGGTAAGTTAGTTGCT
AGAACCCATGGCTCCTTTGCCGACGCTGAGTAGATTTTAGGTGACGGGTGGTGACAATGAGTCCGTGTCG
AGCGCTGATTTTTTCGGCCTTTAGAGCGAGATTTATACAATAGAATTTGGCATGAGATTGGATTGCTTTT
AGTCAGCCTCTTATAGCCTAAAGTCTTTGAGTGACTAGATGACATATCATGTAAGTTGCTGATAGGTTTC
CAGTTTTCCGCTCCTAGGTCTGCATATTGTACTTTTCCTCTTACTCGACTTAACCAGTACCAACCCAGCT
TCTCAACGGATTTATACCATGGCACTTTAAAGCCAGCATCACTGACAATGAGCGGTGTGGTGTTACTCGG
TAGAATGCTCGCAAGGTCGGCTAGAAATTGGTCATGAGCTTTCTTTGAACATTGCTCTGAAAGCGGGAAC
GCTTTCTCATAAAGAGTAACAGAACGACCGTGTAGTGCGACTGAAGCTCGCAATACCATAAGTCGTTTTT
GCTCACGAATATCAGACCAGTCAACAAGTACAATGGGCATCGTATTGCCCGAACAGATAAAGCTAGCATG
CCAACGGTATACAGCGAGTCGCTCTTTGTGGAGGTGACGATTACCTAACAATCGGTCGATTCGTTTGATG
TTATGTTTTGTTCTCGCTTTGGTTGGCAGGTTACGGCCAAGTTCGGTAAGAGTGAGAGTTTTACAGTCAA
GTAATGCGTGGCAAGCCAACGTTAAGCTGTTGAGTCGTTTTAAGTGTAATTCGGGGCAGAATTGGTAAAG
AGAGTCGTGTAAAATATCGAGTTCGCACATCTTGTTGTCTGATTATTGATTTTTCGCGAAACCATTTGAT
CATATGACAAGATGTGTATCCACCTTAACTTAATGATTTTTACCAAAATCATTAGGGGATTCATCAGTCT
AAAGTATATATGAGTAAACTTGGTCTGACAGTTACCAATGCTTAATCAGTGAGGCACCTATCTCAGCGAT
CTGTCTATTTCGTTCATCCATAGTTGCCTGACTCCCCGTCGTGTAGATAACTACGATACGGGAGGGCTTA
CCATCTGGCCCCAGTGCTGCAATGATACCGCGAGACCCACGCTCACCGGCTCCAGATTTATCAGCAATAA
ACCAGCCAGCCGGAAGGGCCGAGCGCAGAAGTGGTCCTGCAACTTTATCCGCCTCCATCCAGTCTATTAA
TTGTTGCCGGGAAGCTAGAGTAAGTAGTTCGCCAGTTAATAGTTTGCGCAACGTTGTTGCCATTGCTACA
GGCATCGTGGTGTCACGCTCGTCGTTTGGTATGGCTTCATTCAGCTCCGGTTCCCAACGATCAAGGCGAG
TTACATGATCCCCCATGTTGTGCAAAAAAGCGGTTAGCTCCTTCGGTCCTCCGATCGTTGTCAGAAGTAA
GTTGGCCGCAGTGTTATCACTCATGGTTATGGCAGCACTGCATAATTCTCTTACTGTCATGCCATCCGTA
AGATGCTTTTCTGTGACTGGTGAGTACTCAACCAAGTCATTCTGAGAATAGTGTATGCGGCGACCGAGTT
GCTCTTGCCCGGCGTCAATACGGGATAATACCGCGCCACATAGCAGAACTTTAAAAGTGCTCATCATTGG
AAAACGTTCTTCGGGGCGAAAACTCTCAAGGATCTTACCGCTGTTGAGATCCAGTTCGATGTAACCCACT
CGTGCACCC
Features (pLannotate 1.2.2; 25 found; start..end, strand, type, name):
    114..218     -  promoter       AmpR promoter: bla
    266..400     +  polyA_signal   SV40 poly(A) signal: SV40 polyadenylation signal
    567..896     +  CDS            nef (fragment): NEF_HV1BR - Experimental evidence at protein level: Swiss-Prot protein existence level 1. Extracellular Nef protein targets CD4(+) T-lymphocytes for apoptosis by interacting with CXCR4 surface receptors (PubMed:14990729). From Human immunodeficiency virus type 1 group M subtype B (isolate BRU/LAI) (HIV-1).
    944..1201    +  LTR            5' LTR (truncated): truncated 5' long terminal repeat (LTR) from HIV-1
   1248..1373    +  misc_feature   HIV-1 Ψ: packaging signal of human immunodeficiency virus type 1
   1357..1695    +  CDS            HIV-1 gag (fragment): gag protein from human immunodeficiency virus 1; gag
   1870..2103    +  misc_feature   RRE: The Rev response element (RRE) of HIV-1 allows for Rev-dependent mRNA export from the nucleus to the cytoplasm.
   2480..2580    +  CDS            Rev (fragment): human immunodeficiency virus 1 (HIV-1) Rev protein; rev; enhances nuclear export of unspliced and incompletely spliced viral mRNAs
   2595..2710    +  misc_feature   cPPT/CTS: central polypurine tract and central termination sequence of HIV-1 (lacking the first T)
   2761..3064    +  enhancer       CMV enhancer: human cytomegalovirus immediate early enhancer
   3065..3268    +  promoter       CMV promoter: human cytomegalovirus (CMV) immediate early promoter
   3390..4108    +  CDS            EGFP (fragment): the original enhanced GFP (Yang et al., 1996) mammalian codon-optimized
   4175..4192    +  promoter       ARG4 promoter (fragment): S. cerevisiae ARG4
   4204..4703    +  promoter       PGK promoter: mouse phosphoglycerate kinase 1 promoter
   4723..5320    +  CDS            PuroR (fragment): puromycin N-acetyltransferase; pac from Streptomyces alboniger; confers resistance to puromycin
   5336..5924    +  misc_feature   WPRE: woodchuck hepatitis virus posttranscriptional regulatory element
   5941..6129    +  CDS            nef (fragment): NEF_HV1Z2 - Experimental evidence at protein level: Swiss-Prot protein existence level 1. Extracellular Nef protein targets CD4(+) T-lymphocytes for apoptosis by interacting with CXCR4 surface receptors. From Human immunodeficiency virus type 1 group M subtype D (isolate Z2/CDC-Z34) (HIV-1).
   6131..6364    +  LTR            3' LTR (ΔU3): self-inactivating 3' long terminal repeat (LTR) from HIV-1
   6517..6533    -  protein_bind   lac operator: The lac repressor binds to the lac operator to inhibit transcription in E. coli. This inhibition can be relieved by adding lactose or isopropyl-β-D-thiogalactopyranoside (IPTG). lac repressor encoded by lacI
   6541..6571    -  promoter       lac promoter: promoter for the E. coli lac operon
   6586..6607    -  protein_bind   CAP binding site: CAP binding activates transcription in the presence of cAMP. E. coli catabolite activator protein
   6620..6712    -  CDS            lacI (fragment): lac repressor; lacI; The lac repressor binds to the lac operator to inhibit transcription in E. coli. This inhibition can be relieved by adding lactose or isopropyl-β-D-thiogalactopyranoside (IPTG).
   6895..7483    -  rep_origin     ori: high-copy-number ColE1/pMB1/pBR322/pUC origin of replication
   8842..8911    +  ncRNA          RNA-OUT: Accession: RF00240 - RNA-OUT
   8992..113     -  CDS            AmpR (across the origin): β-lactamase; bla; confers resistance to ampicillin, carbenicillin, and related antibiotics
