[The description below was written by a language model from this plasmid's Addgene catalogue record and pLannotate feature annotations shown in this document.]
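Description:
pRS140 is a self-inactivating HIV-1-based lentiviral transfer plasmid built on the pLVSIN-CMV_Pur backbone, serving as a scCloneSelect C-to-T reporter that carries the barcode designated BC-C1. It is maintained in E. coli through a high-copy ColE1/pUC-type origin and an ampicillin resistance gene. The depositor notes that the plasmid is relatively unstable because of repeated and retrovirus-derived sequences. The depositor also notes that an IS4-like (ISVsa5 family) transposase element lies between the origin and AmpR and does not affect function. The annotated RNA-OUT feature falls in that same interval.

The viral portion runs from a truncated 5' LTR through the Ψ packaging signal, a gag fragment, the RRE and the cPPT/CTS to a ΔU3 3' LTR. These elements allow packaging, Rev-dependent export and integration of the cassette when helper functions are supplied in trans. Short nef and rev fragments are residual HIV-1 sequence.

Inside the vector, the CMV enhancer/promoter drives an EGFP reading frame whose initiator methionine is changed to valine (M1V), so the reporter lacks a start codon as delivered. The "C-to-T reporter" purpose and the associated clone-isolation barcoding system suggest that barcode-targeted cytosine base editing restores a start codon. This would switch on fluorescence only in cells carrying the chosen barcode, although the record does not spell out this mechanism. The barcode itself is not annotated in the feature table.

Downstream, a mouse PGK promoter drives puromycin N-acetyltransferase for selecting transduced mammalian cells, followed by a WPRE to enhance transcript expression. The name indicates that this is the CMV-promoter variant of the reporter.
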