Addgene plasmid #197141: pRS140
Purpose: scCloneSelect C-to-T reporter encoding BC-C1 barcode (CMV promoter version)
Depositing lab: Nozomu Yachie. Depositing organization: University of British Columbia. Publication: A multi-kingdom genetic barcoding system for precise clone isolation. Ishiguro S, Ishida K, Sakata RC, Ichiraku M, Takimoto R, Yogo R, Kijima Y, Mori H, Tanaka M, King S, Tarumoto S, Tsujimura T, Bashth O, Masuyama N, Adel A, Toyoshima H, Seki M, Oh JH, Archambault AS, Nishida K, Kondo A, Kuhara S, Aburatani H, Klein Geltink RI, Yamamoto T, Shakiba N, Takashima Y, Yachie N. Nat Biotechnol. 2025 May 21. doi: 10.1038/s41587-025-02649-1. PubMed 40399693.
Backbone
  Vector backbone: pLVSIN-CMV_Pur
  Backbone manufacturer: Takara
  Vector type: Mammalian Expression, Lentiviral
  Selectable markers: Puromycin
Growth in bacteria
  Bacterial resistance: Ampicillin, 100 μg/mL
  Growth temperature: 30°C
  Growth strain: NEB Stable
  Copy number: High Copy
Gene/Insert
  Gene/Insert name: EGFP
  Species: Synthetic
  Mutation: EGFP(M1V)
  Promoter: CMV
  Cloning method: Restriction Enzyme; 5′ cloning site Unknown (unknown if destroyed)
Terms and licenses: Academic/Nonprofit Terms; Industry Terms: Not Available to Industry
Depositor comments: https://benchling.com/s/seq-SVEeC9Jc8S4TMEB639Tn?m=slm-8ACYhSvymuQO94Vj6t1b Please visit https://www.biorxiv.org/content/10.1101/2023.01.18.524633v1 for bioRxiv preprint. This plasmid is relatively unstable due to repetitive sequences and other genetic element cloned from retrovirus. Please be sure to use NEB stable cells and incubate at 30C. An IS4-like element ISVsa5 family transposase is also present between the ori and Ampicillin, but it will not affect plasmid function.
How to cite: pRS140 was a gift from Nozomu Yachie (Addgene plasmid # 197141 ; http://n2t.net/addgene:197141 ; RRID:Addgene_197141)
